>Addgene plasmid #155016 | pDragon-p21 | addgene full sequence | sequence record 314987 | Addgene NGS Result
TCGCGCGTTTCGGTGATGACGGTGAAAACCTCTGACACATGCAGCTCCCGGAGACGGTCACAGCTTGTCT
GTAAGCGGATGCCGGGAGCAGACAAGCCCGTCAGGGCGCGTCAGCGGGTGTTGGCGGGTGTCGGGGCTGG
CTTAACTATGCGGCATCAGAGCAGATTGTACTGAGAGTGCACCATATGCGGTGTGAAATACCGCACAGAT
GCGTAAGGAGAAAATACCGCATCAGGCGCCATTCGCCATTCAGGCTGCGCAACTGTTGGGAAGGGCGATC
GGTGCGGGCCTCTTCGCTATTACGCCAGCTGGCGAAAGGGGGATGTGCTGCAAGGCGATTAAGTTGGGTA
ACGCCAGGGTTTTCCCAGTCACGACGTTGTAAAACGACGGCCAGTGAATTCGAGCTCGGTACCGAAGTTC
CTATTCTTCAAATAGTATAGGAACTTCTTTCGGCCGGCCAATCGATTGGATCCGTTTTATGCCGCGGTTA
CCGTGAAGATATCTTAATTAAGAATTCGAGCTCGCTAGAGCCCCATCCTCACTGACTCCGTCCTGGAGTT
GGATGAGAGATAATGGCCTTACGTTGTGCCAGGGGAGGGTCGGGCTGGATTTAGCAAGATTTACCTTCTC
CAAAGAGCGGTGCTGCAGTGGCACAGCTGCCCACGGAGGTGGGGGGGTCACCGTCCCTGGAGGTGATGAA
GAACTGTGGGGATGTGGCACTGAGGGACATGGCCAGTGGGCACGGTGGGTGGGTTGGGGTTGGTCTTGGG
GATCTTGGAGGGCTTTTCCAGCCTTCATGATTTGACGATTGTATGAACATCTACATGGCAATTCTCCAGC
TGCCTGTCCCAGTCCTACTGACCCAGCTGTATCTCTCCAGGCAAGCTCTTCCACCCCTTCTGCTTGCATC
CAGACACCATCAAACATGCAGGCTCAGACACAGGGACCAGCAGTGTCTGTGGCCTTTTTGTGCTCCTCTC
CATGCTGGGTTTTAACTTGCTCTTTGTCCTTCTATCCTATCTTCTTATCCTTAAGGCTGTTCTGAACGCT
GTGACTTGGAGAGTGTCCCAGAGCCCTCAACACCTGCATGTCCCACGTCCATGCTGTCCTGCACTTCCTT
ATCCCCAAGATCTGCCTCTCCGTGATGCACTGAATTGGCAAACATGTGTCACCCCAGACCAACAATGTCA
CAGCAAACTCCCCCTTGATAGGACAAGGGGGAATGGCTTTACACTGAGACAGGGGAGGTTTGGGTTGGAT
ATGAGGAGGCAGTTTTTCCCCCAGAGGGTGGTGACGCACTGAACAGGTTGCCCAAGGAGGCTGTGGATGC
CCCATCCCTGCAGGCATTCAAGGCCAGGCTGGATGTGGCTCTGGGCAGCCTGGGCTGCTGGTTGATGACC
CTGCACATAGCAGGGGGTTGGATCTGGATGAGCACTGTGCTCCTTTGCAACCCAGGCCGTTCTATGATTC
TGTCATTCTAAATCTCTCTTTCAGCCTAAAGCTTTTTCCCCGTATCCCCCCAGGTGTCTGCAGGCTCAAA
GAGCAGCGAGAAGCGTTCAGAGGAAAGCGATCCCGTGCCACCTTCCCCGTGCCCGGGCTGTCCCCGCACG
CTGCCGGCTCGGGGATGCGGGGGGAGCGCCGGACCGGAGCGGAGCCCCGGGCGGCTCGCTGCTGCCCCCT
AGCGGGGGAGGGACGTAATTACATCCCTGGGGGCTTTGGGGGGGGGCTGTCCCTCTAGCGAGCTCGGTAC
CCAGAGCCCCATCCTCACTGACTCCGTCCTGGAGTTGGATGAGAGATAATGGCCTTACGTTGTGCCAGGG
GAGGGTCGGGCTGGATTTAGCAAGATTTACCTTCTCCAAAGAGCGGTGCTGCAGTGGCACAGCTGCCCAC
GGAGGTGGGGGGGTCACCGTCCCTGGAGGTGATGAAGAACTGTGGGGATGTGGCACTGAGGGACATGGCC
AGTGGGCACGGTGGGTGGGTTGGGGTTGGTCTTGGGGATCTTGGAGGGCTTTTCCAGCCTTCATGATTTG
ACGATTGTATGAACATCTACATGGCAATTCTCCAGCTGCCTGTCCCAGTCCTACTGACCCAGCTGTATCT
CTCCAGGCAAGCTCTTCCACCCCTTCTGCTTGCATCCAGACACCATCAAACATGCAGGCTCAGACACAGG
GACCAGCAGTGTCTGTGGCCTTTTTGTGCTCCTCTCCATGCTGGGTTTTAACTTGCTCTTTGTCCTTCTA
TCCTATCTTCTTATCCTTAAGGCTGTTCTGAACGCTGTGACTTGGAGAGTGTCCCAGAGCCCTCAACACC
TGCATGTCCCACGTCCATGCTGTCCTGCACTTCCTTATCCCCAAGATCTGCCTCTCCGTGATGCACTGAA
TTGGCAAACATGTGTCACCCCAGACCAACAATGTCACAGCAAACTCCCCCTTGATAGGACAAGGGGGAAT
GGCTTTACACTGAGACAGGGGAGGTTTGGGTTGGATATGAGGAGGCAGTTTTTCCCCCAGAGGGTGGTGA
CGCACTGAACAGGTTGCCCAAGGAGGCTGTGGATGCCCCATCCCTGCAGGCATTCAAGGCCAGGCTGGAT
GTGGCTCTGGGCAGCCTGGGCTGCTGGTTGATGACCCTGCACATAGCAGGGGGTTGGATCTGGATGAGCA
CTGTGCTCCTTTGCAACCCAGGCCGTTCTATGATTCTGTCATTCTAAATCTCTCTTTCAGCCTAAAGCTT
TTTCCCCGTATCCCCCCAGGTGTCTGCAGGCTCAAAGAGCAGCGAGAAGCGTTCAGAGGAAAGCGATCCC
GTGCCACCTTCCCCGTGCCCGGGCTGTCCCCGCACGCTGCCGGCTCGGGGATGCGGGGGGAGCGCCGGAC
CGGAGCGGAGCCCCGGGCGGCTCGCTGCTGCCCCCTAGCGGGGGAGGGACGTAATTACATCCCTGGGGGC
TTTGGGGGGGGGCTGTCCCTCTAGGGGTACCCGGGGATCCACCGGTATCGATTACCTATCACAAATTCGA
GTTTACTCCCTATCAGTGATAGAGAACGTATGTCGAGTTTACTCCCTATCAGTGATAGAGAACGATGTCG
AGTTTACTCCCTATCAGTGATAGAGAACGTATGTCGAGTTTACTCCCTATCAGTGATAGAGAACGTATGT
CGAGTTTACTCCCTATCAGTGATAGAGAACGTATGTCGAGTTTATCCCTATCAGTGATAGAGAACGTATG
TCGAGTTTACTCCCTATCAGTGATAGAGAACGTATGTCGAGGTAGGCGTGTACGGTGGGAGGCCTATATA
AGCAGAGCTCGTTTAGTGAACCGTCAGATCGCCTATTTAAATATAACTTCGTATAGCATACATTATACGA
AGTTATTCGCGAGCCGCCACCATGGTGAGCAAGGGCGAGGAGGTCATCAAAGAGTTCATGCGCTTCAAGG
TGCGCATGGAGGGCTCCATGAACGGCCACGAGTTCGAGATCGAGGGCGAGGGCGAGGGCCGCCCCTACGA
GGGCACCCAGACCGCCAAGCTGAAGGTGACCAAGGGCGGCCCCCTGCCCTTCGCCTGGGACATCCTGTCC
CCCCAGTTCATGTACGGCTCCAAGGCGTACGTGAAGCACCCCGCCGACATCCCCGATTACAAGAAGCTGT
CCTTCCCCGAGGGCTTCAAGTGGGAGCGCGTGATGAACTTCGAGGACGGCGGTCTGGTGACCGTGACCCA
GGACTCCTCCCTGCAGGACGGCACGCTGATCTACAAGGTGAAGATGCGCGGCACCAACTTCCCCCCCGAC
GGCCCCGTAATGCAGAAGAAGACCATGGGCTGGGAGGCCTCCACCGAGCGCCTGTACCCCCGCGACGGCG
TGCTGAAGGGCGAGATCCACCAGGCCCTGAAGCTGAAGGACGGCGGCCACTACCTGGTGGAGTTCAAGAC
CATCTACATGGCCAAGAAGCCCGTGCAACTGCCCGGCTACTACTACGTGGACACCAAGCTGGACATCACC
TCCCACAACGAGGACTACACCATCGTGGAACAGTACGAGCGCTCCGAGGGCCGCCACCACCTGTTCCTGG
GGCATGGTACCGGCAGCACCGGCAGCGGCAGCTCCGGCACCGCCTCCTCCGAGGACAACAACATGGCCGT
GATTAAGGAGTTTATGAGGTTTAAAGTCAGGATGGAGGGCAGCATGAACGGGCACGAGTTTGAGATTGAA
GGAGAGGGGGAAGGGAGGCCCTATGAGGGCACCCAGACAGCAAAGCTGAAAGTGACAAAGGGCGGCCCTC
TGCCATTCGCATGGGACATCCTGTCTCCTCAGTTTATGTATGGAAGTAAAGCCTACGTGAAACACCCTGC
TGACATTCCAGATTACAAGAAACTGAGCTTCCCAGAGGGGTTTAAGTGGGAAAGAGTGATGAACTTCGAA
GACGGGGGCCTGGTGACTGTCACCCAGGACAGCTCTCTGCAGGACGGCACTCTGATCTATAAGGTGAAAA
TGCGCGGCACCAATTTTCCCCCTGATGGCCCAGTCATGCAGAAGAAGACAATGGGCTGGGAGGCTTCAAC
AGAAAGGCTGTACCCCAGAGACGGCGTGCTGAAGGGAGAGATCCACCAGGCACTGAAGCTGAAAGATGGA
GGGCATTATCTGGTCGAATTCAAAACCATCTACATGGCCAAGAAACCCGTGCAGCTGCCTGGCTACTATT
ACGTCGACACAAAGCTGGATATTACTAGCCATAACGAAGACTACACCATTGTGGAGCAGTATGAGCGGAG
CGAGGGGAGGCACCATCTGTTTCTGTACGGCATGGACGAGCTGTACAAGTAAAATAAAATATCTTTATTT
TCATTCCATCTGTGTGTTGGTTTTTTGTGTGAGATCTACGGGTGGCATCCCTGTGACCCCTCCCCAGTGC
CTCTCCTGGCCCTGGAAGTTGCCACTCCAGTGCCCACCAGCCTTGTCCTAATAAAATTAAGTTGCATCAT
TTTGTCTGACTAGGTGTCCTTCTATAATATTATGGGGTGGAGGGGGGTGGTATGGAGCAAGGGGCAAGTT
GGGAAGACAACCTGTAGGGCCTGCGGGGTCTATTGGGAACCAAGCTGGAGTGCAGTGGCACAATCTTGGC
TCACTGCAATCTCCGCCTCCTGGGTTCAAGCGATTCTCCTGCCTCAGGCTCCCGAGTTGTTGGGATTCCA
GGCATGCATGACCAGGCTCAGCTAATTTTTGTTTTTTTGGTAGAGACGGGGTTTCACCATATTGGCCAGG
CTGGTCTCCAACTCCTAATCTCAGGTGATCTACCCACCTTGGCCTCCCAAATTGCTGGGATTACAGGCGT
GAACCACTGCTCCCTTCCCTGTCCTTCTGATAACTTCGTATAGCATACATTATACGAAGTTATCACGCGT
GCCACCATGTCCAATCCTGGTGATGTCCGACCTGTTCCGCACAGGAGCAAAGTGTGCCGTTGTCTCTTCG
GTCCCGTGGACAGTGAGCAGTTGCGCCGTGATTGCGATGCGCTCATGGCGGGCTGTCTCCAGGAGGCCCG
AGAACGGTGGAACTTTGACTTCGTCACGGAGACGCCGCTGGAGGGCAACTTTGTCTGGGAGCGCGTTCGG
AGCCTAGGGCTGCCCAAGGTCTACCTGAGCCCTGGGTCCCGCAGCCGTGACGACCTGGGAGGGGACAAGA
GGCCCAGTACTTCCTCTGCCCTGCTGCAGGGGCCAGCTCCAGAGGACCACGTGGCCTTGTCGCTGTCTTG
CACTCTGGTGTCTGAGCGGCCTGAAGATTCCCCGGGTGGGCCCGGAACATCTCAGGGCCGAAAACGGAGG
CAGACCAGCCTGACAGATTTCTATCACTCCAAGCGCAGATTGGTCTTCTGCAAGAGAAAACCCTGATACG
TAAAGCTTGTCGATAATCAACCTCTGGATTACAAAATTTGTGAAAGATTGACTGGTATTCTTAACTATGT
TGCTCCTTTTACGCTATGTGGATACGCTGCTTTAATGCCTTTGTATCATGCTATTGCTTCCCGTATGGCT
TTCATTTTCTCCTCCTTGTATAAATCCTGGTTGCTGTCTCTTTATGAGGAGTTGTGGCCCGTTGTCAGGC
AACGTGGCGTGGTGTGCACTGTGTTTGCTGACGCAACCCCCACTGGTTGGGGCATTGCCACCACCTGTCA
GCTCCTTTCCGGGACTTTCGCTTTCCCCCTCCCTATTGCCACGGCGGAACTCATCGCCGCCTGCCTTGCC
CGCTGCTGGACAGGGGCTCGGCTGTTGGGCACTGACAATTCCGTGGTGTTGTCGGGGAAATCATCGTCCT
TTCCTTGGCTGCTCGCCTATGTTGCCACCTGGATTCTGCGCGGGACGTCCTTCTGCTACGTCCCTTCGGC
CCTCAATCCAGCGGACCTTCCTTCCCGCGGCCTGCTGCCGGCTCTGCGGCCTCTTCCGCGTCTTCGCCTT
CGCCCTCAGACGAGTCGGATCTCCCTTTGGGCCGCCTCCCCGCATCGACACCGAGCGCTGCTCGAGGCCT
CGACTGTGCCTTCTAGTTGCCAGCCATCTGTTGTTTGCCCCTCCCCCGTGCCTTCCTTGACCCTGGAAGG
TGCCACTCCCACTGTCCTTTCCTAATAAAATGAGGAAATTGCATCGCATTGTCTGAGTAGGTGTCATTCT
ATTCTGGGGGGTGGGGTGGGGCAGGACAGCAAGGGGGAGGATTGGGAAGACAATAGCAGGCATGCTGGGG
ACACGTGGGATCCTCTAGAGCCCCATCCTCACTGACTCCGTCCTGGAGTTGGATGAGAGATAATGGCCTT
ACGTTGTGCCAGGGGAGGGTCGGGCTGGATTTAGCAAGATTTACCTTCTCCAAAGAGCGGTGCTGCAGTG
GCACAGCTGCCCACGGAGGTGGGGGGGTCACCGTCCCTGGAGGTGATGAAGAACTGTGGGGATGTGGCAC
TGAGGGACATGGCCAGTGGGCACGGTGGGTGGGTTGGGGTTGGTCTTGGGGATCTTGGAGGGCTTTTCCA
GCCTTCATGATTTGACGATTGTATGAACATCTACATGGCAATTCTCCAGCTGCCTGTCCCAGTCCTACTG
ACCCAGCTGTATCTCTCCAGGCAAGCTCTTCCACCCCTTCTGCTTGCATCCAGACACCATCAAACATGCA
GGCTCAGACACAGGGACCAGCAGTGTCTGTGGCCTTTTTGTGCTCCTCTCCATGCTGGGTTTTAACTTGC
TCTTTGTCCTTCTATCCTATCTTCTTATCCTTAAGGCTGTTCTGAACGCTGTGACTTGGAGAGTGTCCCA
GAGCCCTCAACACCTGCATGTCCCACGTCCATGCTGTCCTGCACTTCCTTATCCCCAAGATCTGCCTCTC
CGTGATGCACTGAATTGGCAAACATGTGTCACCCCAGACCAACAATGTCACAGCAAACTCCCCCTTGATA
GGACAAGGGGGAATGGCTTTACACTGAGACAGGGGAGGTTTGGGTTGGATATGAGGAGGCAGTTTTTCCC
CCAGAGGGTGGTGACGCACTGAACAGGTTGCCCAAGGAGGCTGTGGATGCCCCATCCCTGCAGGCATTCA
AGGCCAGGCTGGATGTGGCTCTGGGCAGCCTGGGCTGCTGGTTGATGACCCTGCACATAGCAGGGGGTTG
GATCTGGATGAGCACTGTGCTCCTTTGCAACCCAGGCCGTTCTATGATTCTGTCATTCTAAATCTCTCTT
TCAGCCTAAAGCTTTTTCCCCGTATCCCCCCAGGTGTCTGCAGGCTCAAAGAGCAGCGAGAAGCGTTCAG
AGGAAAGCGATCCCGTGCCACCTTCCCCGTGCCCGGGCTGTCCCCGCACGCTGCCGGCTCGGGGATGCGG
GGGGAGCGCCGGACCGGAGCGGAGCCCCGGGCGGCTCGCTGCTGCCCCCTAGCGGGGGAGGGACGTAATT
ACATCCCTGGGGGCTTTGGGGGGGGGCTGTCCCTCTAGAGCCCCATCCTCACTGACTCCGTCCTGGAGTT
GGATGAGAGATAATGGCCTTACGTTGTGCCAGGGGAGGGTCGGGCTGGATTTAGCAAGATTTACCTTCTC
CAAAGAGCGGTGCTGCAGTGGCACAGCTGCCCACGGAGGTGGGGGGGTCACCGTCCCTGGAGGTGATGAA
GAACTGTGGGGATGTGGCACTGAGGGACATGGCCAGTGGGCACGGTGGGTGGGTTGGGGTTGGTCTTGGG
GATCTTGGAGGGCTTTTCCAGCCTTCATGATTTGACGATTGTATGAACATCTACATGGCAATTCTCCAGC
TGCCTGTCCCAGTCCTACTGACCCAGCTGTATCTCTCCAGGCAAGCTCTTCCACCCCTTCTGCTTGCATC
CAGACACCATCAAACATGCAGGCTCAGACACAGGGACCAGCAGTGTCTGTGGCCTTTTTGTGCTCCTCTC
CATGCTGGGTTTTAACTTGCTCTTTGTCCTTCTATCCTATCTTCTTATCCTTAAGGCTGTTCTGAACGCT
GTGACTTGGAGAGTGTCCCAGAGCCCTCAACACCTGCATGTCCCACGTCCATGCTGTCCTGCACTTCCTT
ATCCCCAAGATCTGCCTCTCCGTGATGCACTGAATTGGCAAACATGTGTCACCCCAGACCAACAATGTCA
CAGCAAACTCCCCCTTGATAGGACAAGGGGGAATGGCTTTACACTGAGACAGGGGAGGTTTGGGTTGGAT
ATGAGGAGGCAGTTTTTCCCCCAGAGGGTGGTGACGCACTGAACAGGTTGCCCAAGGAGGCTGTGGATGC
CCCATCCCTGCAGGCATTCAAGGCCAGGCTGGATGTGGCTCTGGGCAGCCTGGGCTGCTGGTTGATGACC
CTGCACATAGCAGGGGGTTGGATCTGGATGAGCACTGTGCTCCTTTGCAACCCAGGCCGTTCTATGATTC
TGTCATTCTAAATCTCTCTTTCAGCCTAAAGCTTTTTCCCCGTATCCCCCCAGGTGTCTGCAGGCTCAAA
GAGCAGCGAGAAGCGTTCAGAGGAAAGCGATCCCGTGCCACCTTCCCCGTGCCCGGGCTGTCCCCGCACG
CTGCCGGCTCGGGGATGCGGGGGGAGCGCCGGACCGGAGCGGAGCCCCGGGCGGCTCGCTGCTGCCCCCT
AGCGGGGGAGGGACGTAATTACATCCCTGGGGGCTTTGGGGGGGGGCTGTCCCTCTAGAGTCGACGGCGC
GCCGTAAAAGCTTGGCATAGATCTTATTGCAGAAGCCATATGTTTTAGGTGCCAGGGCGTGCCCTTGGGC
TCCCCGGGCGCGTTTGGGCGGCCGCATCGAATTCTACCGGGTAGGGGAGGCGCTTTTCCCAAGGCAGTCT
GGAGCATGCGCTTTAGCAGCCCCGCTGGGCACTTGGCGCTACACAAGTGGCCTCTGGCCTCGCACACATT
CCACATCCACCGGTAGGCGCCAACCGGCTCCGTTCTTTGGTGGCCCCTTCGCGCCACCTTCTACTCCTCC
CCTAGTCAGGAAGTTCCCCCCCGCCCCGCAGCTCGCGTCGTGCAGGACGTGACAAATGGAAGTAGCACGT
CTCACTAGTCTCGTGCAGATGGACAGCACCGCTGAGCAATGGAAGCGGGTAGGCCTTTGGGGCAGCGGCC
AATAGCAGCTTTGCTCCTTCGCTTTCTGGGCTCAGAGGCTGGGAAGGGGTGGGTCCGGGGGCGGGCTCAG
GGGCGGGCTCAGGGGCGGGGCGGGCGCCCGAAGGTCCTCCGGAGGCCCGGCATTCTGCACGCTTCAAAAG
CGCACGTCTGCCGCGCTGTTCTCCTCTTCCTCATCTCCGGGCCTTTCGACCTGCAATCGCCGCTAGCCGC
CACCATGAAAAAGCCTGAACTCACCGCGACGTCTGTCGAGAAGTTTCTGATCGAAAAGTTCGACAGCGTC
TCCGACCTGATGCAGCTCTCGGAGGGCGAAGAATCTCGTGCTTTCAGCTTCGATGTAGGAGGGCGTGGAT
ATGTCCTGCGGGTAAATAGCTGCGCCGATGGTTTCTACAAAGATCGTTATGTTTATCGGCACTTTGCATC
GGCCGCGCTCCCGATTCCGGAAGTGCTTGACATTGGGGAATTCAGCGAGAGCCTGACCTATTGCATCTCC
CGCCGTGCACAGGGTGTCACGTTGCAAGACCTGCCTGAAACCGAACTGCCCGCTGTTCTGCAGCCGGTCG
CGGAGGCCATGGATGCGATCGCTGCGGCCGATCTTAGCCAGACGAGCGGGTTCGGCCCATTCGGACCGCA
AGGAATCGGTCAATACACTACATGGCGTGATTTCATATGCGCGATTGCTGATCCCCATGTGTATCACTGG
CAAACTGTGATGGACGACACCGTCAGTGTAAGTGCTAGCCCCTAGGCCTGAATCGAAGTTCCTATTCTTC
AAAAGGTATAGGAACTTCGAGCTCGTCGACTGCAGAGGCCTGCATGCAAGCTTGGCGTAATCATGGTCAT
AGCTGTTTCCTGTGTGAAATTGTTATCCGCTCACAATTCCACACAACATACGAGCCGGAAGCATAAAGTG
TAAAGCCTGGGGTGCCTAATGAGTGAGCTAACTCACATTAATTGCGTTGCGCTCACTGCCCGCTTTCCAG
TCGGGAAACCTGTCGTGCCAGCTGCATTAATGAATCGGCCAACGCGCGGGGAGAGGCGGTTTGCGTATTG
GGCGCTCTTCCGCTTCCTCGCTCACTGACTCGCTGCGCTCGGTCGTTCGGCTGCGGCGAGCGGTATCAGC
TCACTCAAAGGCGGTAATACGGTTATCCACAGAATCAGGGGATAACGCAGGAAAGAACATGTGAGCAAAA
GGCCAGCAAAAGGCCAGGAACCGTAAAAAGGCCGCGTTGCTGGCGTTTTTCCATAGGCTCCGCCCCCCTG
ACGAGCATCACAAAAATCGACGCTCAAGTCAGAGGTGGCGAAACCCGACAGGACTATAAAGATACCAGGC
GTTTCCCCCTGGAAGCTCCCTCGTGCGCTCTCCTGTTCCGACCCTGCCGCTTACCGGATACCTGTCCGCC
TTTCTCCCTTCGGGAAGCGTGGCGCTTTCTCATAGCTCACGCTGTAGGTATCTCAGTTCGGTGTAGGTCG
TTCGCTCCAAGCTGGGCTGTGTGCACGAACCCCCCGTTCAGCCCGACCGCTGCGCCTTATCCGGTAACTA
TCGTCTTGAGTCCAACCCGGTAAGACACGACTTATCGCCACTGGCAGCAGCCACTGGTAACAGGATTAGC
AGAGCGAGGTATGTAGGCGGTGCTACAGAGTTCTTGAAGTGGTGGCCTAACTACGGCTACACTAGAAGAA
CAGTATTTGGTATCTGCGCTCTGCTGAAGCCAGTTACCTTCGGAAAAAGAGTTGGTAGCTCTTGATCCGG
CAAACAAACCACCGCTGGTAGCGGTGGTTTTTTTGTTTGCAAGCAGCAGATTACGCGCAGAAAAAAAGGA
TCTCAAGAAGATCCTTTGATCTTTTCTACGGGGTCTGACGCTCAGTGGAACGAAAACTCACGTTAAGGGA
TTTTGGTCATGAGATTATCAAAAAGGATCTTCACCTAGATCCTTTTAAATTAAAAATGAAGTTTTAAATC
AATCTAAAGTATATATGAGTAAACTTGGTCTGACAGTTACCAATGCTTAATCAGTGAGGCACCTATCTCA
GCGATCTGTCTATTTCGTTCATCCATAGTTGCCTGACTCCCCGTCGTGTAGATAACTACGATACGGGAGG
GCTTACCATCTGGCCCCAGTGCTGCAATGATACCGCGAGACCCACGCTCACCGGCTCCAGATTTATCAGC
AATAAACCAGCCAGCCGGAAGGGCCGAGCGCAGAAGTGGTCCTGCAACTTTATCCGCCTCCATCCAGTCT
ATTAATTGTTGCCGGGAAGCTAGAGTAAGTAGTTCGCCAGTTAATAGTTTGCGCAACGTTGTTGCCATTG
CTACAGGCATCGTGGTGTCACGCTCGTCGTTTGGTATGGCTTCATTCAGCTCCGGTTCCCAACGATCAAG
GCGAGTTACATGATCCCCCATGTTGTGCAAAAAAGCGGTTAGCTCCTTCGGTCCTCCGATCGTTGTCAGA
AGTAAGTTGGCCGCAGTGTTATCACTCATGGTTATGGCAGCACTGCATAATTCTCTTACTGTCATGCCAT
CCGTAAGATGCTTTTCTGTGACTGGTGAGTACTCAACCAAGTCATTCTGAGAATAGTGTATGCGGCGACC
GAGTTGCTCTTGCCCGGCGTCAATACGGGATAATACCGCGCCACATAGCAGAACTTTAAAAGTGCTCATC
ATTGGAAAACGTTCTTCGGGGCGAAAACTCTCAAGGATCTTACCGCTGTTGAGATCCAGTTCGATGTAAC
CCACTCGTGCACCCAACTGATCTTCAGCATCTTTTACTTTCACCAGCGTTTCTGGGTGAGCAAAAACAGG
AAGGCAAAATGCCGCAAAAAAGGGAATAAGGGCGACACGGAAATGTTGAATACTCATACTCTTCCTTTTT
CAATATTATTGAAGCATTTATCAGGGTTATTGTCTCATGAGCGGATACATATTTGAATGTATTTAGAAAA
ATAAACAAATAGGGGTTCCGCGCACATTTCCCCGAAAAGTGCCACCTGACGTCTAAGAAACCATTATTAT
CATGACATTAACCTATAAAAATAGGCGTATCACGAGGCCCTTTCGTC
Features (pLannotate 1.2.2; 26 found; start..end, strand, type, name):
    137..236     +  misc_feature   bom (fragment): basis of mobility region from pBR322
    242..399     -  CDS            lacZα (fragment): LacZα fragment of β-galactosidase; lacZ fragment
   1070..1198    +  CDS            OR51A4 (fragment): O51A4_HUMAN - Experimental evidence at transcript level: Swiss-Prot protein existence level 2. Odorant receptor. From Homo sapiens (Human).
   2296..2424    +  CDS            OR51A4 (fragment): O51A4_HUMAN - Experimental evidence at transcript level: Swiss-Prot protein existence level 2. Odorant receptor. From Homo sapiens (Human).
   3009..3323    +  promoter       tight TRE promoter: Tet-responsive promoter PTight, consisting of seven tet operator sequences followed by the minimal CMV promoter
   3333..3366    +  protein_bind   loxP: Cre-mediated recombination occurs in the 8-bp core sequence (GCATACAT). Cre recombinase
   3382..4809    +  CDS            tdTomato: tdTomato is a basic (constitutively fluorescent) orange fluorescent protein published in 2004, derived from Discosoma sp.. It is reported to be a somewhat slowly-maturing tandem dimer with low acid sensitivity.
   4813..4861    +  polyA_signal   poly(A) signal: synthetic polyadenylation signal
   4870..5346    +  polyA_signal   hGH poly(A) signal: human growth hormone polyadenylation signal
   5350..5383    +  protein_bind   loxP: Cre-mediated recombination occurs in the 8-bp core sequence (GCATACAT). Cre recombinase
   5397..5873    +  CDS            Cdkn1a: CDN1A_MOUSE - Also known as Cip1, Waf1. Experimental evidence at protein level: Swiss-Prot protein existence level 1. May be involved in p53/TP53 mediated inhibition of cellular proliferation in response to DNA damage. Binds to and inhibits cyclin- dependent kinase activity, preventing phosphorylation of critical cyclin-dependent kinase substrates and blocking cell cycle progression. Functions in the nuclear localization and assembly of cyclin D-CDK4 complex and promotes its kinase activity towards RB1. At higher stoichiometric ratios, inhibits the kinase activity of the cyclin D- CDK4 complex
   5895..6483    +  misc_feature   WPRE: woodchuck hepatitis virus posttranscriptional regulatory element
   6514..6721    +  polyA_signal   bGH poly(A) signal: bovine growth hormone polyadenylation signal
   7280..7408    +  CDS            OR51A4 (fragment): O51A4_HUMAN - Experimental evidence at transcript level: Swiss-Prot protein existence level 2. Odorant receptor. From Homo sapiens (Human).
   8490..8618    +  CDS            OR51A4 (fragment): O51A4_HUMAN - Experimental evidence at transcript level: Swiss-Prot protein existence level 2. Odorant receptor. From Homo sapiens (Human).
   9219..9252    +  protein_bind   attB: minimal attB site for the φC31 integrase (Groth et al., 2000) phage φC31 integrase
   9279..9778    +  promoter       PGK promoter: mouse phosphoglycerate kinase 1 promoter
   9805..10318   +  CDS            HygR (fragment): aminoglycoside phosphotransferase from E. coli; aph(4)-Ia; confers resistance to hygromycin
  10448..10470   -  protein_bind   lac operator (fragment): The lac repressor binds to the lac operator to inhibit transcription in E. coli. This inhibition can be relieved by adding lactose or isopropyl-β-D-thiogalactopyranoside (IPTG). lac repressor encoded by lacI
  10474..10504   -  promoter       lac promoter: promoter for the E. coli lac operon
  10519..10540   -  protein_bind   CAP binding site: CAP binding activates transcription in the presence of cAMP. E. coli catabolite activator protein
  10553..10645   -  CDS            lacI (fragment): lac repressor; lacI; The lac repressor binds to the lac operator to inhibit transcription in E. coli. This inhibition can be relieved by adding lactose or isopropyl-β-D-thiogalactopyranoside (IPTG).
  10828..11416   -  rep_origin     ori: high-copy-number ColE1/pMB1/pBR322/pUC origin of replication
  11587..12447   -  CDS            AmpR: β-lactamase; bla; confers resistance to ampicillin, carbenicillin, and related antibiotics
  12448..12552   -  promoter       AmpR promoter: bla
  12647..35      +  CDS            rop (fragment) (across the origin): Rop protein, which maintains plasmids at low copy number; rop
