[The description below was written by a language model from this plasmid's Addgene catalogue record and pLannotate feature annotations shown in this document.]
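Description:
pDragon-p21 is a 12.6 kb mouse targeting plasmid built on the AR52 backbone and designed as a donor for Flp-mediated cassette exchange into a pre-engineered genomic docking site. In bacteria it is maintained through a high-copy ColE1/pUC-type origin and selected with ampicillin (AmpR under its own bla promoter); remnants of lac and rop sequences from the cloning backbone are also annotated. Selection in mammalian cells relies on a "split hygro" strategy. The plasmid carries a PGK promoter driving only a fragment of the hygromycin resistance gene, presumably so that a complete marker is reconstituted only after correct exchange at the target locus. A minimal φC31 attB site lies just upstream of this PGK-Hygro segment. The feature table does not annotate FRT sites, so the positions of the Flp recognition sequences cannot be given from this record.

The payload is an intersectional, doxycycline-controllable expression unit. A tight TRE promoter (seven tet operators plus a minimal CMV promoter) is followed by a loxP-flanked tdTomato coding sequence that ends in a synthetic poly(A) and the hGH poly(A), which together act as a transcriptional stop. Downstream sits the mouse Cdkn1a (p21) coding sequence, followed by a WPRE and the bGH poly(A). With tTA or rtTA activity alone, cells express tdTomato. Once Cre excises the floxed reporter-stop cassette, the same TRE drives the cyclin-dependent kinase inhibitor p21 instead, so cell cycle suppression requires both Cre and (r)tTA and can be reversed through the Tet system. Repeated sequence blocks annotated by homology as OR51A4 fragments flank the expression unit in pairs on both sides, but the record does not state their function. The construct is used to generate mouse lines or ES cells for inducible, reversible, cell-type-restricted mis-expression of p21.
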