Addgene plasmid #155016: pDragon-p21
Purpose: For Flp-mediated cassette exchange. Expresses tdTomato in the presence of (r)tTA, switching to the cell cycle suppressor p21 in the presence of Cre and (r)tTA activity
Depositing lab: Alberto Rosello-Diez. Depositing organization: Monash University. Publication: A collection of genetic mouse lines and related tools for inducible and reversible intersectional mis-expression. Ahmadzadeh E, Bayin NS, Qu X, Singh A, Madisen L, Stephen D, Zeng H, Joyner AL, Rosello-Diez A. Development. 2020 May 28;147(10). pii: dev.186650. doi: 10.1242/dev.186650. PubMed 32366677.
Backbone
  Vector backbone: AR52
  Vector type: Mouse Targeting
  Selectable markers: Split Hygro
Growth in bacteria
  Bacterial resistance: Ampicillin, 100 μg/mL
  Growth temperature: 30°C
  Growth strain: NEB Stable
  Copy number: High Copy
Gene/Insert
  Gene/Insert name: Cdkn1a (alt name: p21)
  Species: M. musculus (mouse)
  Entrez Gene: Cdkn1a (a.k.a. CAP20, CDKI, CIP1, Cdkn1, P21, SDI1, Waf1, mda6, p21Cip1, p21WAF)
  Cloning method: Restriction Enzyme; 5′ cloning site Mlu (not destroyed); 3′ cloning site SnaBI (not destroyed)
Terms and licenses: Academic/Nonprofit Terms; Industry Terms: Not Available to Industry
How to cite: pDragon-p21 was a gift from Alberto Rosello-Diez (Addgene plasmid # 155016 ; http://n2t.net/addgene:155016 ; RRID:Addgene_155016)
